Addgene plasmid #75885: NME1-NME2 gRNA (BRDN0001145211)
Purpose: 3rd generation lentiviral gRNA plasmid targeting human NME1-NME2
Depositing lab: John Doench & David Root. Depositing organization: Broad Institute. Publication: Optimized sgRNA design to maximize activity and minimize off-target effects of CRISPR-Cas9. Doench JG, Fusi N, Sullender M, Hegde M, Vaimberg EW, Donovan KF, Smith I, Tothova Z, Wilen C, Orchard R, Virgin HW, Listgarten J, Root DE. Nat Biotechnol. 2016 Jan 18. doi: 10.1038/nbt.3437. PubMed 26780180.
Backbone
  Vector backbone: lentiGuide-Puro
  Backbone manufacturer: Zhang Lab (Addgene plasmid # 52963)
  Vector type: Mammalian Expression, Lentiviral, CRISPR
  Selectable markers: Puromycin
Growth in bacteria
  Bacterial resistance: Ampicillin, 100 μg/mL
  Growth temperature: 37°C
  Growth strain: DH5alpha
  Copy number: High Copy
Gene/Insert
  Gene/Insert name: NME1,NME1-NME2 (alt names: NME1-NME2; NM_000269.2)
  gRNA/shRNA sequence: TGAATTTCAGACCAACAAGG
  Species: H. sapiens (human)
  Entrez Gene: NME1 (a.k.a. AWD, GAAD, NB, NBS, NDK1, NDKA, NDPK A, NDPK-A, NDPKA, NM23, NM23-H1)
  Promoter: hU6
  Cloning method: Unknown
  Sequencing primers: 5′ U6-F; 3′ pS2-R
Terms and licenses: Academic/Nonprofit Terms; Industry Terms: Not Available to Industry
Depositor comments: The gRNA was designed to target the following Genbank reference sequence(s): NM_000269.2,NM_001018136.2,NM_198175.1. Note that this plasmid does NOT contain Cas9. It should be used in conjunction with lentiCas9-Blast (Addgene #52962) or otherwise with cell lines already expressing Cas9. Browse the full kinome gRNA library at http://www.addgene.org/pooled-library/broadgpp-human-kinome/ or visit http://www.broadinstitute.org/rnai/public/ for detailed protocols and information.
How to cite: NME1-NME2 gRNA (BRDN0001145211) was a gift from John Doench & David Root (Addgene plasmid # 75885 ; http://n2t.net/addgene:75885 ; RRID:Addgene_75885)
