[The description below was written by a language model from this plasmid's Addgene catalogue record and pLannotate feature annotations shown in this document.]
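Description:
NME1-NME2 gRNA (BRDN0001145211) is a third-generation lentiviral guide RNA plasmid built on the lentiGuide-Puro backbone, designed to direct Streptococcus pyogenes Cas9 to the human NME1 locus, including the NME1-NME2 read-through transcript. In bacteria it is maintained as a high-copy plasmid through a ColE1/pUC-type origin and selected with ampicillin via the β-lactamase gene. An f1 origin, an SV40 origin and poly(A) signal, and remnants of a lac/T7/T3 cloning region are also annotated in the backbone.

The lentiviral cassette begins with an RSV promoter fused to a truncated HIV-1 5' LTR, which makes genomic RNA production in packaging cells Tat-independent. It is followed by the Ψ packaging signal with a gag fragment and the Rev response element for nuclear export of the unspliced genome. Inside the transfer region, a human U6 RNA polymerase III promoter drives the 20-nt targeting spacer joined to the Cas9 gRNA scaffold, followed by a cPPT/CTS that aids nuclear import of the reverse-transcribed genome. A second unit uses the EF-1α core promoter with its intron A to express puromycin N-acetyltransferase, allowing selection of transduced mammalian cells. A WPRE boosts transcript expression, and the self-inactivating ΔU3 3' LTR disables LTR promoter activity after integration.

The plasmid carries no Cas9, so it must be paired with a separate Cas9 vector or used in cells that already express the nuclease. It is one clone of a human kinome gRNA collection built with optimized sgRNA design rules, and is suited to knockout of NME1 in human cells.
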