Features (pLannotate 1.2.2; 29 found; start..end, strand, type, name):
     14..80      +  CDS            small t antigen (fragment): SV40 (simian virus 40) small t antigen
    106..317     +  promoter       EF-1α core promoter: core promoter for human elongation factor EF-1α
    318..1256    +  intron         EF-1α intron A: intron upstream of the start codon of human EF-1α
   1278..1877    +  CDS            PuroR (fragment): puromycin N-acetyltransferase; pac from Streptomyces; confers resistance to puromycin
   1893..2481    +  misc_feature   WPRE: woodchuck hepatitis virus posttranscriptional regulatory element
   2532..2551    +  misc_feature   cPPT/CTS (fragment): central polypurine tract and central termination sequence of HIV-1
   2553..2786    +  LTR            3' LTR (ΔU3): self-inactivating 3' long terminal repeat (LTR) from HIV-1
   2864..2985    +  polyA_signal   SV40 poly(A) signal: SV40 polyadenylation signal
   3025..3160    +  rep_origin     SV40 ori: SV40 origin of replication
   3181..3199    -  promoter       T7 promoter: promoter for bacteriophage T7 RNA polymerase
   3207..3362    +  CDS            lacZα (fragment): LacZα fragment of β-galactosidase; lacZ fragment
   3367..3795    +  rep_origin     f1 ori (sequence partly withheld): f1 bacteriophage origin of replication; arrow indicates direction of (+) strand synthesis
   3848..3952    +  promoter       AmpR promoter: bla
   3953..4813    +  CDS            AmpR: β-lactamase; bla; confers resistance to ampicillin, carbenicillin, and related antibiotics
   4984..5572    +  rep_origin     ori: high-copy-number ColE1/pMB1/pBR322/pUC origin of replication
   5755..5847    +  CDS            lacI (fragment): lac repressor; lacI; The lac repressor binds to the lac operator to inhibit transcription in E. coli. This inhibition can be relieved by adding lactose or isopropyl-β-D-thiogalactopyranoside (IPTG).
   5860..5881    +  protein_bind   CAP binding site: CAP binding activates transcription in the presence of cAMP. E. coli catabolite activator protein
   5896..5926    +  promoter       lac promoter: promoter for the E. coli lac operon
   5934..5950    +  protein_bind   lac operator: The lac repressor binds to the lac operator to inhibit transcription in E. coli. This inhibition can be relieved by adding lactose or isopropyl-β-D-thiogalactopyranoside (IPTG). lac repressor encoded by lacI
   5995..6013    +  promoter       T3 promoter: promoter for bacteriophage T3 RNA polymerase
   6041..6267    +  promoter       RSV promoter: Rous sarcoma virus enhancer/promoter
   6268..6448    +  LTR            5' LTR (truncated): truncated 5' long terminal repeat (LTR) from HIV-1
   6495..6620    +  misc_feature   HIV-1 Ψ: packaging signal of human immunodeficiency virus type 1
   6604..6967    +  CDS            HIV-1 gag (fragment): gag protein from human immunodeficiency virus 1; gag
   7113..7346    +  misc_feature   RRE: The Rev response element (RRE) of HIV-1 allows for Rev-dependent mRNA export from the nucleus to the cytoplasm.
   7723..7749    +  CDS            Rev (fragment): human immunodeficiency virus 1 (HIV-1) Rev protein; rev; enhances nuclear export of unspliced and incompletely spliced viral mRNAs
   7753..7993    +  promoter       U6 promoter: RNA polymerase III promoter for human U6 snRNA
   8023..8098    +  misc_RNA       gRNA scaffold: guide RNA scaffold for the Streptococcus pyogenes CRISPR/Cas9 system
   8154..8271    +  misc_feature   cPPT/CTS: central polypurine tract and central termination sequence of HIV-1
>Addgene plasmid #75885 | NME1-NME2 gRNA (BRDN0001145211) | addgene full sequence | sequence record 184758 | Addgene Assembled Sequence
CCCGGGTGCAAAGATGGATAAAGTTTTAAACAGAGAGGAATCTTTGCAGCTAATGGACCTTCTAGGTCTT
GAAAGGAGTGGGAATTGGCTCCGGTGCCCGTCAGTGGGCAGAGCGCACATCGCCCACAGTCCCCGAGAAG
TTGGGGGGAGGGGTCGGCAATTGATCCGGTGCCTAGAGAAGGTGGCGCGGGGTAAACTGGGAAAGTGATG
TCGTGTACTGGCTCCGCCTTTTTCCCGAGGGTGGGGGAGAACCGTATATAAGTGCAGTAGTCGCCGTGAA
CGTTCTTTTTCGCAACGGGTTTGCCGCCAGAACACAGGTAAGTGCCGTGTGTGGTTCCCGCGGGCCTGGC
CTCTTTACGGGTTATGGCCCTTGCGTGCCTTGAATTACTTCCACCTGGCTGCAGTACGTGATTCTTGATC
CCGAGCTTCGGGTTGGAAGTGGGTGGGAGAGTTCGAGGCCTTGCGCTTAAGGAGCCCCTTCGCCTCGTGC
TTGAGTTGAGGCCTGGCCTGGGCGCTGGGGCCGCCGCGTGCGAATCTGGTGGCACCTTCGCGCCTGTCTC
GCTGCTTTCGATAAGTCTCTAGCCATTTAAAATTTTTGATGACCTGCTGCGACGCTTTTTTTCTGGCAAG
ATAGTCTTGTAAATGCGGGCCAAGATCTGCACACTGGTATTTCGGTTTTTGGGGCCGCGGGCGGCGACGG
GGCCCGTGCGTCCCAGCGCACATGTTCGGCGAGGCGGGGCCTGCGAGCGCGGCCACCGAGAATCGGACGG
GGGTAGTCTCAAGCTGGCCGGCCTGCTCTGGTGCCTGGCCTCGCGCCGCCGTGTATCGCCCCGCCCTGGG
CGGCAAGGCTGGCCCGGTCGGCACCAGTTGCGTGAGCGGAAAGATGGCCGCTTCCCGGCCCTGCTGCAGG
GAGCTCAAAATGGAGGACGCGGCGCTCGGGAGAGCGGGCGGGTGAGTCACCCACACAAAGGAAAAGGGCC
TTTCCGTCCTCAGCCGTCGCTTCATGTGACTCCACGGAGTACCGGGCGCCGTCCAGGCACCTCGATTAGT
TCTCGAGCTTTTGGAGTACGTCGTCTTTAGGTTGGGGGGAGGGGTTTTATGCGATGGAGTTTCCCCACAC
TGAGTGGGTGGAGACTGAAGTTAGGCCAGCTTGGCACTTGATGTAATTCTCCTTGGAATTTGCCCTTTTT
GAGTTTGGATCTTGGTTCATTCTCAAGCCTCAGACAGTGGTTCAAAGTTTTTTTCTTCCATTTCAGGTGT
CGTGACGTACGGCCACCATGACCGAGTACAAGCCCACGGTGCGCCTCGCCACCCGCGACGACGTCCCCAG
GGCCGTACGCACCCTCGCCGCCGCGTTCGCCGACTACCCCGCCACGCGCCACACCGTCGATCCGGACCGC
CACATCGAGCGGGTCACCGAGCTGCAAGAACTCTTCCTCACGCGCGTCGGGCTCGACATCGGCAAGGTGT
GGGTCGCGGACGACGGCGCCGCCGTGGCGGTCTGGACCACGCCGGAGAGCGTCGAAGCGGGGGCGGTGTT
CGCCGAGATCGGCCCGCGCATGGCCGAGTTGAGCGGTTCCCGGCTGGCCGCGCAGCAACAGATGGAAGGC
CTCCTGGCGCCGCACCGGCCCAAGGAGCCCGCGTGGTTCCTGGCCACCGTCGGAGTCTCGCCCGACCACC
AGGGCAAGGGTCTGGGCAGCGCCGTCGTGCTCCCCGGAGTGGAGGCGGCCGAGCGCGCCGGGGTGCCCGC
CTTCCTGGAGACCTCCGCGCCCCGCAACCTCCCCTTCTACGAGCGGCTCGGCTTCACCGTCACCGCCGAC
GTCGAGGTGCCCGAAGGACCGCGCACCTGGTGCATGACCCGCAAGCCCGGTGCCTGAACGCGTTAAGTCG
ACAATCAACCTCTGGATTACAAAATTTGTGAAAGATTGACTGGTATTCTTAACTATGTTGCTCCTTTTAC
GCTATGTGGATACGCTGCTTTAATGCCTTTGTATCATGCTATTGCTTCCCGTATGGCTTTCATTTTCTCC
TCCTTGTATAAATCCTGGTTGCTGTCTCTTTATGAGGAGTTGTGGCCCGTTGTCAGGCAACGTGGCGTGG
TGTGCACTGTGTTTGCTGACGCAACCCCCACTGGTTGGGGCATTGCCACCACCTGTCAGCTCCTTTCCGG
GACTTTCGCTTTCCCCCTCCCTATTGCCACGGCGGAACTCATCGCCGCCTGCCTTGCCCGCTGCTGGACA
GGGGCTCGGCTGTTGGGCACTGACAATTCCGTGGTGTTGTCGGGGAAATCATCGTCCTTTCCTTGGCTGC
TCGCCTGTGTTGCCACCTGGATTCTGCGCGGGACGTCCTTCTGCTACGTCCCTTCGGCCCTCAATCCAGC
GGACCTTCCTTCCCGCGGCCTGCTGCCGGCTCTGCGGCCTCTTCCGCGTCTTCGCCTTCGCCCTCAGACG
AGTCGGATCTCCCTTTGGGCCGCCTCCCCGCGTCGACTTTAAGACCAATGACTTACAAGGCAGCTGTAGA
TCTTAGCCACTTTTTAAAAGAAAAGGGGGGACTGGAAGGGCTAATTCACTCCCAACGAAGACAAGATCTG
CTTTTTGCTTGTACTGGGTCTCTCTGGTTAGACCAGATCTGAGCCTGGGAGCTCTCTGGCTAACTAGGGA
ACCCACTGCTTAAGCCTCAATAAAGCTTGCCTTGAGTGCTTCAAGTAGTGTGTGCCCGTCTGTTGTGTGA
CTCTGGTAACTAGAGATCCCTCAGACCCTTTTAGTCAGTGTGGAAAATCTCTAGCAGTACGTATAGTAGT
TCATGTCATCTTATTATTCAGTATTTATAACTTGCAAAGAAATGAATATCAGAGAGTGAGAGGAACTTGT
TTATTGCAGCTTATAATGGTTACAAATAAAGCAATAGCATCACAAATTTCACAAATAAAGCATTTTTTTC
ACTGCATTCTAGTTGTGGTTTGTCCAAACTCATCAATGTATCTTATCATGTCTGGCTCTAGCTATCCCGC
CCCTAACTCCGCCCATCCCGCCCCTAACTCCGCCCAGTTCCGCCCATTCTCCGCCCCATGGCTGACTAAT
TTTTTTTATTTATGCAGAGGCCGAGGCCGCCTCGGCCTCTGAGCTATTCCAGAAGTAGTGAGGAGGCTTT
TTTGGAGGCCTAGGGACGTACCCAATTCGCCCTATAGTGAGTCGTATTACGCGCGCTCACTGGCCGTCGT
TTTACAACGTCGTGACTGGGAAAACCCTGGCGTTACCCAACTTAATCGCCTTGCAGCACATCCCCCTTTC
GCCAGCTGGCGTAATAGCGAAGAGGCCCGCACCGATCGCCCTTCCCAACAGTTGCGCAGCCTGAATGGCG
AATGGG
[124 nt withheld, positions 3367-3490]
C
[91 nt withheld, positions 3492-3582]
A
[49 nt withheld, positions 3584-3632]
CCTTTGACGTTGGAGTCCACGTTCTTT
[37 nt withheld, positions 3660-3696]
ACCCTATCTCGGTCTATTCTTTTGATTTATAAGGGATTTTGCCGATTTCGGCCTATTGGTTAAAAAATGA
GCTGATTTAACAAAAATTTAACGCGAATTTTAACAAAATATTAACGCTTACAATTTAGGTGGCACTTTTC
GGGGAAATGTGCGCGGAACCCCTATTTGTTTATTTTTCTAAATACATTCAAATATGTATCCGCTCATGAG
ACAATAACCCTGATAAATGCTTCAATAATATTGAAAAAGGAAGAGTATGAGTATTCAACATTTCCGTGTC
GCCCTTATTCCCTTTTTTGCGGCATTTTGCCTTCCTGTTTTTGCTCACCCAGAAACGCTGGTGAAAGTAA
AAGATGCTGAAGATCAGTTGGGTGCACGAGTGGGTTACATCGAACTGGATCTCAACAGCGGTAAGATCCT
TGAGAGTTTTCGCCCCGAAGAACGTTTTCCAATGATGAGCACTTTTAAAGTTCTGCTATGTGGCGCGGTA
TTATCCCGTATTGACGCCGGGCAAGAGCAACTCGGTCGCCGCATACACTATTCTCAGAATGACTTGGTTG
AGTACTCACCAGTCACAGAAAAGCATCTTACGGATGGCATGACAGTAAGAGAATTATGCAGTGCTGCCAT
AACCATGAGTGATAACACTGCGGCCAACTTACTTCTGACAACGATCGGAGGACCGAAGGAGCTAACCGCT
TTTTTGCACAACATGGGGGATCATGTAACTCGCCTTGATCGTTGGGAACCGGAGCTGAATGAAGCCATAC
CAAACGACGAGCGTGACACCACGATGCCTGTAGCAATGGCAACAACGTTGCGCAAACTATTAACTGGCGA
ACTACTTACTCTAGCTTCCCGGCAACAATTAATAGACTGGATGGAGGCGGATAAAGTTGCAGGACCACTT
CTGCGCTCGGCCCTTCCGGCTGGCTGGTTTATTGCTGATAAATCTGGAGCCGGTGAGCGTGGGTCTCGCG
GTATCATTGCAGCACTGGGGCCAGATGGTAAGCCCTCCCGTATCGTAGTTATCTACACGACGGGGAGTCA
GGCAACTATGGATGAACGAAATAGACAGATCGCTGAGATAGGTGCCTCACTGATTAAGCATTGGTAACTG
TCAGACCAAGTTTACTCATATATACTTTAGATTGATTTAAAACTTCATTTTTAATTTAAAAGGATCTAGG
TGAAGATCCTTTTTGATAATCTCATGACCAAAATCCCTTAACGTGAGTTTTCGTTCCACTGAGCGTCAGA
CCCCGTAGAAAAGATCAAAGGATCTTCTTGAGATCCTTTTTTTCTGCGCGTAATCTGCTGCTTGCAAACA
AAAAAACCACCGCTACCAGCGGTGGTTTGTTTGCCGGATCAAGAGCTACCAACTCTTTTTCCGAAGGTAA
CTGGCTTCAGCAGAGCGCAGATACCAAATACTGTTCTTCTAGTGTAGCCGTAGTTAGGCCACCACTTCAA
GAACTCTGTAGCACCGCCTACATACCTCGCTCTGCTAATCCTGTTACCAGTGGCTGCTGCCAGTGGCGAT
AAGTCGTGTCTTACCGGGTTGGACTCAAGACGATAGTTACCGGATAAGGCGCAGCGGTCGGGCTGAACGG
GGGGTTCGTGCACACAGCCCAGCTTGGAGCGAACGACCTACACCGAACTGAGATACCTACAGCGTGAGCT
ATGAGAAAGCGCCACGCTTCCCGAAGGGAGAAAGGCGGACAGGTATCCGGTAAGCGGCAGGGTCGGAACA
GGAGAGCGCACGAGGGAGCTTCCAGGGGGAAACGCCTGGTATCTTTATAGTCCTGTCGGGTTTCGCCACC
TCTGACTTGAGCGTCGATTTTTGTGATGCTCGTCAGGGGGGCGGAGCCTATGGAAAAACGCCAGCAACGC
GGCCTTTTTACGGTTCCTGGCCTTTTGCTGGCCTTTTGCTCACATGTTCTTTCCTGCGTTATCCCCTGAT
TCTGTGGATAACCGTATTACCGCCTTTGAGTGAGCTGATACCGCTCGCCGCAGCCGAACGACCGAGCGCA
GCGAGTCAGTGAGCGAGGAAGCGGAAGAGCGCCCAATACGCAAACCGCCTCTCCCCGCGCGTTGGCCGAT
TCATTAATGCAGCTGGCACGACAGGTTTCCCGACTGGAAAGCGGGCAGTGAGCGCAACGCAATTAATGTG
AGTTAGCTCACTCATTAGGCACCCCAGGCTTTACACTTTATGCTTCCGGCTCGTATGTTGTGTGGAATTG
TGAGCGGATAACAATTTCACACAGGAAACAGCTATGACCATGATTACGCCAAGCGCGCAATTAACCCTCA
CTAAAGGGAACAAAAGCTGGAGCTGCAAGCTTAATGTAGTCTTATGCAATACTCTTGTAGTCTTGCAACA
TGGTAACGATGAGTTAGCAACATGCCTTACAAGGAGAGAAAAAGCACCGTGCATGCCGATTGGTGGAAGT
AAGGTGGTACGATCGTGCCTTATTAGGAAGGCAACAGACGGGTCTGACATGGATTGGACGAACCACTGAA
TTGCCGCATTGCAGAGATATTGTATTTAAGTGCCTAGCTCGATACATAAACGGGTCTCTCTGGTTAGACC
AGATCTGAGCCTGGGAGCTCTCTGGCTAACTAGGGAACCCACTGCTTAAGCCTCAATAAAGCTTGCCTTG
AGTGCTTCAAGTAGTGTGTGCCCGTCTGTTGTGTGACTCTGGTAACTAGAGATCCCTCAGACCCTTTTAG
TCAGTGTGGAAAATCTCTAGCAGTGGCGCCCGAACAGGGACTTGAAAGCGAAAGGGAAACCAGAGGAGCT
CTCTCGACGCAGGACTCGGCTTGCTGAAGCGCGCACGGCAAGAGGCGAGGGGCGGCGACTGGTGAGTACG
CCAAAAATTTTGACTAGCGGAGGCTAGAAGGAGAGAGATGGGTGCGAGAGCGTCAGTATTAAGCGGGGGA
GAATTAGATCGCGATGGGAAAAAATTCGGTTAAGGCCAGGGGGAAAGAAAAAATATAAATTAAAACATAT
AGTATGGGCAAGCAGGGAGCTAGAACGATTCGCAGTTAATCCTGGCCTGTTAGAAACATCAGAAGGCTGT
AGACAAATACTGGGACAGCTACAACCATCCCTTCAGACAGGATCAGAAGAACTTAGATCATTATATAATA
CAGTAGCAACCCTCTATTGTGTGCATCAAAGGATAGAGATAAAAGACACCAAGGAAGCTTTAGACAAGAT
AGAGGAAGAGCAAAACAAAAGTAAGACCACCGCACAGCAAGCGGCCGCTGATCTTCAGACCTGGAGGAGG
AGATATGAGGGACAATTGGAGAAGTGAATTATATAAATATAAAGTAGTAAAAATTGAACCATTAGGAGTA
GCACCCACCAAGGCAAAGAGAAGAGTGGTGCAGAGAGAAAAAAGAGCAGTGGGAATAGGAGCTTTGTTCC
TTGGGTTCTTGGGAGCAGCAGGAAGCACTATGGGCGCAGCGTCAATGACGCTGACGGTACAGGCCAGACA
ATTATTGTCTGGTATAGTGCAGCAGCAGAACAATTTGCTGAGGGCTATTGAGGCGCAACAGCATCTGTTG
CAACTCACAGTCTGGGGCATCAAGCAGCTCCAGGCAAGAATCCTGGCTGTGGAAAGATACCTAAAGGATC
AACAGCTCCTGGGGATTTGGGGTTGCTCTGGAAAACTCATTTGCACCACTGCTGTGCCTTGGAATGCTAG
TTGGAGTAATAAATCTCTGGAACAGATTTGGAATCACACGACCTGGATGGAGTGGGACAGAGAAATTAAC
AATTACACAAGCTTAATACACTCCTTAATTGAAGAATCGCAAAACCAGCAAGAAAAGAATGAACAAGAAT
TATTGGAATTAGATAAATGGGCAAGTTTGTGGAATTGGTTTAACATAACAAATTGGCTGTGGTATATAAA
ATTATTCATAATGATAGTAGGAGGCTTGGTAGGTTTAAGAATAGTTTTTGCTGTACTTTCTATAGTGAAT
AGAGTTAGGCAGGGATATTCACCATTATCGTTTCAGACCCACCTCCCAACCCCGAGGGGACCCAGAGAGG
GCCTATTTCCCATGATTCCTTCATATTTGCATATACGATACAAGGCTGTTAGAGAGATAATTAGAATTAA
TTTGACTGTAAACACAAAGATATTAGTACAAAATACGTGACGTAGAAAGTAATAATTTCTTGGGTAGTTT
GCAGTTTTAAAATTATGTTTTAAAATGGACTATCATATGCTTACCGTAACTTGAAAGTATTTCGATTTCT
TGGCTTTATATATCTTGTGGAAAGGACGAAACACCGTGAATTTCAGACCAACAAGGGTTTTAGAGCTAGA
AATAGCAAGTTAAAATAAGGCTAGTCCGTTATCAACTTGAAAAAGTGGCACCGAGTCGGTGCTTTTTTAA
GCTTGGCGTAACTAGATCTTGAGACAAATGGCAGTATTCATCCACAATTTTAAAAGAAAAGGGGGGATTG
GGGGGTACAGTGCAGGGGAAAGAATAGTAGACATAATAGCAACAGACATACAAACTAAAGAATTACAAAA
ACAAATTACAAAAATTCAAAATTTTCGGGTTTATTACAGGGACAGCAGAGATCCACTTTGGCGCCGGCTC
GAGGGGG
