>Addgene plasmid #75885 | NME1-NME2 gRNA (BRDN0001145211) | depositor partial sequence | sequence record 143345 | Target Sequence
TGAATTTCAGACCAACAAGG
