>Addgene plasmid #75885 | NME1-NME2 gRNA (BRDN0001145211) | addgene partial sequence | sequence record 184757 | hU6-F
ACGTAGAAAGTAATAATTTCTTGGGTAGTTTGCAGTTTTAAAATTATGTTTTAAAATGGACTATCATATG
CTTACCGTAACTTGAAAGTATTTCGATTTCTTGGCTTTATATATCTTGTGGAAAGGACGAAACACCGTGA
ATTTCAGACCAACAAGGGTTTTAGAGCTAGAAATAGCAAGTTAAAATAAGGCTAGTCCGTTATCAACTTG
AAAAAGTGGCACCGAGTCGGTGCTTTTTTAAGCTTGGCGTAACTAGATCTTGAGACAAATGGCAGTATTC
ATCCACAATTTTAAAAGAAAAGGGGGGATTGGGGGGTACAGTGCAGGGGAAAGAATAGTAGACATAATAG
CAACAGACATACAAACTAAAGAATTACAAAAACAAATTACAAAAATTCAAAATTTTCGGGTTTATTACAG
GGACAGCAGAGATCCACTTTGGCGCCGGCTCGAGGGGGCCCGGGTGCAAAGATGGATAAAGTTTTAAACA
GAGAGGAATCTTTGCAGCTAATGGACCTTCTAGGTCTTGAAAGGAGTGGGAATTGGCTCCGGTGCCCGTC
AGTGGGCAGA
